>Addgene plasmid #193944 | GreenT-EC.b - Display - CyRFP1 | addgene full sequence | sequence record 389372 | Addgene NGS Result
CCCCGAAAAGTGCCACCTGACGTCGACGGATCGGGAGATCTCCCGATCCCCTATGGTGCACTCTCAGTAC
AATCTGCTCTGATGCCGCATAGTTAAGCCAGTATCTGCTCCCTGCTTGTGTGTTGGAGGTCGCTGAGTAG
TGCGCGAGCAAAATTTAAGCTACAACAAGGCAAGGCTTGACCGACAATTGCATGAAGAATCTGCTTAGGG
TTAGGCGTTTTGCGCTGCTTCGCGATGTACGGGCCAGATATACGCGTTGACATTGATTATTGACTAGTTA
TTAATAGTAATCAATTACGGGGTCATTAGTTCATAGCCCATATATGGAGTTCCGCGTTACATAACTTACG
GTAAATGGCCCGCCTGGCTGACCGCCCAACGACCCCCGCCCATTGACGTCAATAATGACGTATGTTCCCA
TAGTAACGCCAATAGGGACTTTCCATTGACGTCAATGGGTGGAGTATTTACGGTAAACTGCCCACTTGGC
AGTACATCAAGTGTATCATATGCCAAGTACGCCCCCTATTGACGTCAATGACGGTAAATGGCCCGCCTGG
CATTATGCCCAGTACATGACCTTATGGGACTTTCCTACTTGGCAGTACATCTACGTATTAGTCATCGCTA
TTACCATGGTGATGCGGTTTTGGCAGTACATCAATGGGCGTGGATAGCGGTTTGACTCACGGGGATTTCC
AAGTCTCCACCCCATTGACGTCAATGGGAGTTTGTTTTGGCACCAAAATCAACGGGACTTTCCAAAATGT
CGTAACAACTCCGCCCCATTGACGCAAATGGGCGGTAGGCGTGTACGGTGGGAGGTCTATATAAGCAGAG
CTCTCTGGCTAACTAGAGAACCCACTGCTTACTGGCTTATCGAAATTAATACGACTCACTATAGGGAGAC
CCAAGCTGGCTAGCACCGCCATGGAGACAGACACACTCCTGCTATGGGTACTGCTGCTCTGGGTTCCAGG
TTCCACTGGTGACGGATCCGGTGATTACAAGGACGACGATGACAAGGGTGGTACCGGTGGCTCTGGTAGC
AGTGGCGGTAGCATGGTCTCCAAGGGGGAGGAGGACAACATGGGGAGCCTGCCAGCTACCCACGAGCTGC
ATATCTTTGGATCTATTAACGGGGTGGATTTCGACATGGTTGGACAAGGTAGCGGGAATCCTAATGATGG
GTATGAAGAGCTTAACCTTAAAAGCACTAAGGGCGATCTGCAATTTTCACCTTGGATTCTCGTCCCCCAC
ATTGGGTATGGGTTCCATCAATATCTCCCTTACCCGGATGGAATGTCTCCCTTCCAAGCGGCTATGGTAG
ATGGTAGTGGTTACCAAGTTCACAGGACTATGCAATTCGAAGACGGCGCCTCATTGACTGTGAACTACCG
ATACACTTACGAAGGATCTCACATAAAAGGTGAAGCGCAGGTGAAGGGCACGGGATTTCCAGCAGATGGG
CCGGTAATGACTAACTCACTTACTGCGGCAGACTTGGGGTGGGATTCAGAAGAGGAACTTTCCGAATGTT
TTAGAATTTTTGATTTTGACGGTAACGGATTCATTGACCGCGAAGAGTTCGGTGACATAATCAGATTGAC
TGGGGAGCAACTTACGGATGAGGACGTAGACGAAATTTTTGGCGACTCAGATACGGATAAGAATTCAGGC
CGGATCGACTTTGATGAATTTCTGAAAATGGTCGAAAATGTTCAGCTCACGGACAACCGAACAACGAAAA
AGACCTATCCAAATGACAAGACAATTATCTCAACTTTGAAATGGAGCTACACCACGGACAACGGCAAGAG
GTATCGGTCCACCGCTATCACTACTTATACATTTGCTAAACCCATGGCGGCTAACTACCTCAAGAATCAA
CCTATGTACGTGTTTCGCAAGACTGAGCTTAAACATAGCAAAACCGAATTGAATTTCAAGGAGTGGCAGA
AGGCGTTTACGGACGTAATGGGGATGGATGAGCTTTATAAGGGTGGTACCGGTGGCTCTGGTAGCAGTGG
CGGTAGCGCTGTGGGCCAGGACACGCAGGAGGTCATCGTGGTGCCACACTCCTTGCCCTTTAAGGTGGTG
GTGATCTCAGCCATCCTGGCCCTGGTGGTGCTCACCATCATCTCCCTTATCATCCTCATCATGCTTTGGC
AGAAGAAGCCACGTGGTGGTACTGGCGGTAGCGGTTCTAGTGGCGGTTCTGATATCATGGTGAGCAAGGG
CGAGGAGCTGATCAAGGAGAACATGAGAAGCAAGCTGTACCTGGAAGGCAGCGTGAACGGCCACCAGTTC
AAGTGCACCCACGAAGGGGAGGGCAAGCCCTACGAGGGCAAGCAGACCGCCAGGATCAAGGTGGTGGAGG
GAGGCCCCCTGCCGTTCGCATTCGACATCCTGGCCACCATGTTTATGTACGGGAGCAAGGTGTTCATCAA
GTACCCCGCCGACCTCCCCGATTATTTTAAGCAGTCCTTCCCTGAGGGCTTCACATGGGAGAGAGTCATG
GTGTTCGAAGACGGGGGCGTGCTGACCGCCACCCAGGACACCAGCCTCCAGGACGGCGAGCTCATCTACA
ACGTCAAGCTCAGAGGGGTGAACTTCCCAGCCAACGGCCCCGTGATGCAGAAGAAAACACTGGGCTGGGA
GCCCAGCACCGAGACCATGTACCCCGCTGACGGCGGCCTGGAAGGCAGATGCGACAAGAAGCTGAAGCTC
GTGGGCGGGGGCCACCTGCACGTCAACTTCAAGACCACATACAAGTCCAAGAAACCCGTGAAGATGCCCG
GCGTCCACTACGTGGACCGCAGACTGGAAAGAATCAAGGAGGCCGACAACGAGACCTACGTCGAGCAGTA
CGAGCACGCTGTGGCCAGATACTCCAACCTGGGCGGAGGCATGGACGAGCTGTACAAGTAAGCGGCCGCT
CGAGTCTAGAGGGCCCGTTTAAACCCGCTGATCAGCCTCGACTGTGCCTTCTAGTTGCCAGCCATCTGTT
GTTTGCCCCTCCCCCGTGCCTTCCTTGACCCTGGAAGGTGCCACTCCCACTGTCCTTTCCTAATAAAATG
AGGAAATTGCATCGCATTGTCTGAGTAGGTGTCATTCTATTCTGGGGGGTGGGGTGGGGCAGGACAGCAA
GGGGGAGGATTGGGAAGACAATAGCAGGCATGCTGGGGATGCGGTGGGCTCTATGGCTTCTGAGGCGGAA
AGAACCAGCTGGGGCTCTAGGGGGTATCCCC
[124 nt withheld, positions 3252-3375]
C
[91 nt withheld, positions 3377-3467]
A
[49 nt withheld, positions 3469-3517]
CCTTTGACGTTGGAGTCCACGTTCTTT
[37 nt withheld, positions 3545-3581]
ACCCTATCTCGGTCTATTCTTTTGATTTATAAGGGATTTTGCCGATTTCGGCCTATTGGTTAAAAAATGA
GCTGATTTAACAAAAATTTAACGCGAATTAATTCTGTGGAATGTGTGTCAGTTAGGGTGTGGAAAGTCCC
CAGGCTCCCCAGCAGGCAGAAGTATGCAAAGCATGCATCTCAATTAGTCAGCAACCAGGTGTGGAAAGTC
CCCAGGCTCCCCAGCAGGCAGAAGTATGCAAAGCATGCATCTCAATTAGTCAGCAACCATAGTCCCGCCC
CTAACTCCGCCCATCCCGCCCCTAACTCCGCCCAGTTCCGCCCATTCTCCGCCCCATGGCTGACTAATTT
TTTTTATTTATGCAGAGGCCGAGGCCGCCTCTGCCTCTGAGCTATTCCAGAAGTAGTGAGGAGGCTTTTT
TGGAGGCCTAGGCTTTTGCAAAAAGCTCCCGGGAGCTTGTATATCCATTTTCGGATCTGATCAAGAGACA
GGATGAGGATCGTTTCGCATGATTGAACAAGATGGATTGCACGCAGGTTCTCCGGCCGCTTGGGTGGAGA
GGCTATTCGGCTATGACTGGGCACAACAGACAATCGGCTGCTCTGATGCCGCCGTGTTCCGGCTGTCAGC
GCAGGGGCGCCCGGTTCTTTTTGTCAAGACCGACCTGTCCGGTGCCCTGAATGAACTGCAGGACGAGGCA
GCGCGGCTATCGTGGCTGGCCACGACGGGCGTTCCTTGCGCAGCTGTGCTCGACGTTGTCACTGAAGCGG
GAAGGGACTGGCTGCTATTGGGCGAAGTGCCGGGGCAGGATCTCCTGTCATCTCACCTTGCTCCTGCCGA
GAAAGTATCCATCATGGCTGATGCAATGCGGCGGCTGCATACGCTTGATCCGGCTACCTGCCCATTCGAC
CACCAAGCGAAACATCGCATCGAGCGAGCACGTACTCGGATGGAAGCCGGTCTTGTCGATCAGGATGATC
TGGACGAAGAGCATCAGGGGCTCGCGCCAGCCGAACTGTTCGCCAGGCTCAAGGCGCGCATGCCCGACGG
CGAGGATCTCGTCGTGACCCATGGCGATGCCTGCTTGCCGAATATCATGGTGGAAAATGGCCGCTTTTCT
GGATTCATCGACTGTGGCCGGCTGGGTGTGGCGGACCGCTATCAGGACATAGCGTTGGCTACCCGTGATA
TTGCTGAAGAGCTTGGCGGCGAATGGGCTGACCGCTTCCTCGTGCTTTACGGTATCGCCGCTCCCGATTC
GCAGCGCATCGCCTTCTATCGCCTTCTTGACGAGTTCTTCTGAGCGGGACTCTGGGGTTCGAAATGACCG
ACCAAGCGACGCCCAACCTGCCATCACGAGATTTCGATTCCACCGCCGCCTTCTATGAAAGGTTGGGCTT
CGGAATCGTTTTCCGGGACGCCGGCTGGATGATCCTCCAGCGCGGGGATCTCATGCTGGAGTTCTTCGCC
CACCCCAACTTGTTTATTGCAGCTTATAATGGTTACAAATAAAGCAATAGCATCACAAATTTCACAAATA
AAGCATTTTTTTCACTGCATTCTAGTTGTGGTTTGTCCAAACTCATCAATGTATCTTATCATGTCTGTAT
ACCGTCGACCTCTAGCTAGAGCTTGGCGTAATCATGGTCATAGCTGTTTCCTGTGTGAAATTGTTATCCG
CTCACAATTCCACACAACATACGAGCCGGAAGCATAAAGTGTAAAGCCTGGGGTGCCTAATGAGTGAGCT
AACTCACATTAATTGCGTTGCGCTCACTGCCCGCTTTCCAGTCGGGAAACCTGTCGTGCCAGCTGCATTA
ATGAATCGGCCAACGCGCGGGGAGAGGCGGTTTGCGTATTGGGCGCTCTTCCGCTTCCTCGCTCACTGAC
TCGCTGCGCTCGGTCGTTCGGCTGCGGCGAGCGGTATCAGCTCACTCAAAGGCGGTAATACGGTTATCCA
CAGAATCAGGGGATAACGCAGGAAAGAACATGTGAGCAAAAGGCCAGCAAAAGGCCAGGAACCGTAAAAA
GGCCGCGTTGCTGGCGTTTTTCCATAGGCTCCGCCCCCCTGACGAGCATCACAAAAATCGACGCTCAAGT
CAGAGGTGGCGAAACCCGACAGGACTATAAAGATACCAGGCGTTTCCCCCTGGAAGCTCCCTCGTGCGCT
CTCCTGTTCCGACCCTGCCGCTTACCGGATACCTGTCCGCCTTTCTCCCTTCGGGAAGCGTGGCGCTTTC
TCATAGCTCACGCTGTAGGTATCTCAGTTCGGTGTAGGTCGTTCGCTCCAAGCTGGGCTGTGTGCACGAA
CCCCCCGTTCAGCCCGACCGCTGCGCCTTATCCGGTAACTATCGTCTTGAGTCCAACCCGGTAAGACACG
ACTTATCGCCACTGGCAGCAGCCACTGGTAACAGGATTAGCAGAGCGAGGTATGTAGGCGGTGCTACAGA
GTTCTTGAAGTGGTGGCCTAACTACGGCTACACTAGAAGAACAGTATTTGGTATCTGCGCTCTGCTGAAG
CCAGTTACCTTCGGAAAAAGAGTTGGTAGCTCTTGATCCGGCAAACAAACCACCGCTGGTAGCGGTGGTT
TTTTTGTTTGCAAGCAGCAGATTACGCGCAGAAAAAAAGGATCTCAAGAAGATCCTTTGATCTTTTCTAC
GGGGTCTGACGCTCAGTGGAACGAAAACTCACGTTAAGGGATTTTGGTCATGAGATTATCAAAAAGGATC
TTCACCTAGATCCTTTTAAATTAAAAATGAAGTTTTAAATCAATCTAAAGTATATATGAGTAAACTTGGT
CTGACAGTTACCAATGCTTAATCAGTGAGGCACCTATCTCAGCGATCTGTCTATTTCGTTCATCCATAGT
TGCCTGACTCCCCGTCGTGTAGATAACTACGATACGGGAGGGCTTACCATCTGGCCCCAGTGCTGCAATG
ATACCGCGAGACCCACGCTCACCGGCTCCAGATTTATCAGCAATAAACCAGCCAGCCGGAAGGGCCGAGC
GCAGAAGTGGTCCTGCAACTTTATCCGCCTCCATCCAGTCTATTAATTGTTGCCGGGAAGCTAGAGTAAG
TAGTTCGCCAGTTAATAGTTTGCGCAACGTTGTTGCCATTGCTACAGGCATCGTGGTGTCACGCTCGTCG
TTTGGTATGGCTTCATTCAGCTCCGGTTCCCAACGATCAAGGCGAGTTACATGATCCCCCATGTTGTGCA
AAAAAGCGGTTAGCTCCTTCGGTCCTCCGATCGTTGTCAGAAGTAAGTTGGCCGCAGTGTTATCACTCAT
GGTTATGGCAGCACTGCATAATTCTCTTACTGTCATGCCATCCGTAAGATGCTTTTCTGTGACTGGTGAG
TACTCAACCAAGTCATTCTGAGAATAGTGTATGCGGCGACCGAGTTGCTCTTGCCCGGCGTCAATACGGG
ATAATACCGCGCCACATAGCAGAACTTTAAAAGTGCTCATCATTGGAAAACGTTCTTCGGGGCGAAAACT
CTCAAGGATCTTACCGCTGTTGAGATCCAGTTCGATGTAACCCACTCGTGCACCCAACTGATCTTCAGCA
TCTTTTACTTTCACCAGCGTTTCTGGGTGAGCAAAAACAGGAAGGCAAAATGCCGCAAAAAAGGGAATAA
GGGCGACACGGAAATGTTGAATACTCATACTCTTCCTTTTTCAATATTATTGAAGCATTTATCAGGGTTA
TTGTCTCATGAGCGGATACATATTTGAATGTATTTAGAAAAATAAACAAATAGGGGTTCCGCGCACATTT
Features (pLannotate 1.2.2; 24 found; start..end, strand, type, name):
     52..104     -  misc_feature   bom (fragment): basis of mobility region from pBR322
    259..638     +  enhancer       CMV enhancer: human cytomegalovirus immediate early enhancer
    639..842     +  promoter       CMV promoter: human cytomegalovirus (CMV) immediate early promoter
    838..871     +  LTR            5' LTR (truncated) (fragment): truncated 5' long terminal repeat (LTR) from HIV-1
    887..905     +  promoter       T7 promoter: promoter for bacteriophage T7 RNA polymerase
    931..993     +  sig_peptide    Igκ leader: leader sequence from mouse immunoglobulin κ light chain
   1003..1026    +  CDS            FLAG: FLAG® epitope tag, followed by an enterokinase cleavage site
   1516..1725    +  CDS            TNNC2 (fragment): TNNC2_PIG - Experimental evidence at protein level: Swiss-Prot protein existence level 1. Troponin is the central regulatory protein of striated muscle contraction. Tn consists of three components: Tn-I which is the inhibitor of actomyosin ATPase, Tn-T which contains the binding site for tropomyosin and Tn-C. The binding of calcium to Tn-C abolishes the inhibitory action of Tn on actin filaments. From Sus scrofa (Pig).
   2038..2184    +  CDS            PDGFRβ TM domain: transmembrane domain from platelet derived growth factor receptor beta
   2227..2928    +  CDS            mCyRFP1: mCyRFP1 is a basic (constitutively fluorescent) yellow fluorescent protein published in 2016, derived from Entacmaea quadricolor. It has moderate acid sensitivity.
   2982..3206    +  polyA_signal   bGH poly(A) signal: bovine growth hormone polyadenylation signal
   3210..3231    +  promoter       SV40 promoter (fragment): SV40 enhancer and early promoter
   3252..3680    +  rep_origin     f1 ori (sequence partly withheld): f1 bacteriophage origin of replication; arrow indicates direction of (+) strand synthesis
   3694..4023    +  promoter       SV40 promoter: SV40 enhancer and early promoter
   4090..4881    +  CDS            neo: KKA2_KLEPN - Also known as kan, nptII. Experimental evidence at protein level: Swiss-Prot protein existence level 1. Resistance to kanamycin, neomycin, paromomycin, ribostamycin, butirosin and gentamicin B. From Klebsiella pneumoniae.
   4905..5063    +  CDS            ble (fragment): BLE_KLEPN - Experimental evidence at protein level: Swiss-Prot protein existence level 1. Binding protein with a strong affinity to the bleomycin family of antibiotics. Binds to CL990; an antimitotic-antibiotic compound. From Klebsiella pneumoniae.
   5058..5179    +  polyA_signal   SV40 poly(A) signal: SV40 polyadenylation signal
   5252..5268    -  protein_bind   lac operator: The lac repressor binds to the lac operator to inhibit transcription in E. coli. This inhibition can be relieved by adding lactose or isopropyl-β-D-thiogalactopyranoside (IPTG). lac repressor encoded by lacI
   5276..5306    -  promoter       lac promoter: promoter for the E. coli lac operon
   5321..5342    -  protein_bind   CAP binding site: CAP binding activates transcription in the presence of cAMP. E. coli catabolite activator protein
   5355..5447    -  CDS            lacI (fragment): lac repressor; lacI; The lac repressor binds to the lac operator to inhibit transcription in E. coli. This inhibition can be relieved by adding lactose or isopropyl-β-D-thiogalactopyranoside (IPTG).
   5630..6218    -  rep_origin     ori: high-copy-number ColE1/pMB1/pBR322/pUC origin of replication
   6389..7249    -  CDS            AmpR: β-lactamase; bla; confers resistance to ampicillin, carbenicillin, and related antibiotics
   7250..7354    -  promoter       AmpR promoter: bla
