[The description below was written by a language model from this plasmid's Addgene catalogue record and pLannotate feature annotations shown in this document.]
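Description:
GreenT-EC.b - Display - CyRFP1 is a mammalian expression plasmid built on the pcDNA 3.1 backbone that presents a low-affinity green calcium indicator on the outer face of the plasma membrane. It is maintained in E. coli as a high-copy plasmid through a ColE1/pUC-type origin with ampicillin resistance (AmpR under its own bla promoter). It also carries an f1 origin and an SV40 promoter-driven neomycin resistance cassette with an SV40 poly(A) signal, which can serve for G418 selection in mammalian cells.

The expression cassette is driven by the CMV immediate early enhancer and promoter, followed by a T7 promoter, and terminated by the bGH polyadenylation signal. The open reading frame begins with the mouse Igκ leader, which directs the protein into the secretory pathway, followed by epitope tags. The catalogue lists HA and FLAG, although only FLAG is annotated in the feature table. The GreenT-EC.b sensor comes next. The recorded source species are Branchiostoma lanceolatum and Opsanus tau, and the annotation detects a troponin C-like fragment, consistent with a troponin C calcium-binding domain. The fluorescent protein portion of the sensor is not itself annotated. A PDGFRβ transmembrane domain follows the sensor and anchors it in the membrane so that it faces the extracellular space. The red fluorescent protein mCyRFP1 lies downstream of the anchor, apparently fused so that it sits on the cytoplasmic side. There it could act as a calcium-independent reference signal, though the record does not state this role.

The construct is intended for imaging extracellular or interstitial calcium at the surface of transfected mammalian cells.
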