Addgene plasmid #193944: GreenT-EC.b - Display - CyRFP1
Purpose: Mammalian expression vector for a low affinity calcium indicator exposed to the cell surface
Depositing lab: Oliver Griesbeck. Publication: Fluorescent sensors for imaging of interstitial calcium. Valiente-Gabioud AA, Garteizgogeascoa Suner I, Idziak A, Fabritius A, Basquin J, Angibaud J, Nagerl UV, Singh SP, Griesbeck O. Nat Commun. 2023 Oct 5;14(1):6220. doi: 10.1038/s41467-023-41928-w. PubMed 37798285.
Backbone
  Vector backbone: pcDNA 3.1
  Backbone size w/o insert (bp): 5360
  Vector type: Mammalian Expression
Growth in bacteria
  Bacterial resistance: Ampicillin, 100 μg/mL
  Growth temperature: 37°C
  Growth strain: DH5alpha
  Copy number: High Copy
Gene/Insert
  Gene/Insert name: GreenT-EC.b
  Species: Branchiostoma lanceolatum / Opsanus tau
  Insert size (bp): 1998
  Tag / fusion protein: Igk_secretion - HA-Flag (N terminal on insert); PDGFR (C terminal on insert)
  Cloning method: Ligation Independent Cloning
  Sequencing primers: 5′ TAATACGACTCACTATAG; 3′ GAGGCTGATCAGCGGGTTTAAACGGGCC
Terms and licenses: Academic/Nonprofit Terms; Industry Terms: Not Available to Industry
How to cite: GreenT-EC.b - Display - CyRFP1 was a gift from Oliver Griesbeck (Addgene plasmid # 193944 ; http://n2t.net/addgene:193944 ; RRID:Addgene_193944)
